LOCUS       Exported 6028 bp ds-DNA circular SYN 12-MAY-2021
DEFINITION  Bacterial nuclease-null ST1 Cas9 expression.
ACCESSION   .
VERSION     .
KEYWORDS    DS-ST1casN-
SOURCE      synthetic DNA construct
  ORGANISM  synthetic DNA construct
REFERENCE   1 (bases 1 to 6028)
  AUTHORS   Esvelt KM, Mali P, Braff JL, Moosburner M, Yaung SJ, Church GM
  TITLE     Orthogonal Cas9 proteins for RNA-guided gene regulation and editing.
  JOURNAL   Nat Methods. 2013 Sep 29. doi: 10.1038/nmeth.2681.
  PUBMED    24076762
REFERENCE   2 (bases 1 to 6028)
  AUTHORS   .
  TITLE     Direct Submission
  JOURNAL   Exported May 12, 2021 from SnapGene Server 1.1.58
            http://www.snapgene.com
FEATURES             Location/Qualifiers
     source          1..6028
                     /organism="synthetic DNA construct"
                     /mol_type="other DNA"
     terminator      153..180
                     /label=rrnB T2 terminator
                     /note="transcription terminator T2 from the E. coli rrnB
                     gene"
     CDS             377..3739
                     /codon_start=1
                     /product="catalytically dead mutant of the Cas9
                     endonuclease from the Streptococcus thermophilus Type II
                     CRISPR/Cas system"
                     /label=St1dCas9
                     /note="RNA-guided DNA-binding protein that lacks
                     endonuclease activity due to the mutations D9A, D598A,
                     H599A, and N622A"
                     /translation="MSDLVLGLAIGIGSVGVGILNKVTGEIIHKNSRIFPAAQAENNLV
                     RRTNRQGRRLARRKKHRRVRLNRLFEESGLITDFTKISINLNPYQLRVKGLTDELSNEE
                     LFIALKNMVKHRGISYLDDASDDGNSSVGDYAQIVKENSKQLETKTPGQIQLERYQTYG
                     QLRGDFTVEKDGKKHRLINVFPTSAYRSEALRILQTQQEFNPQITDEFINRYLEILTGK
                     RKYYHGPGNEKSRTDYGRYRTSGETLDNIFGILIGKCTFYPDEFRAAKASYTAQEFNLL
                     NDLNNLTVPTETKKLSKEQKNQIINYVKNEKAMGPAKLFKYIAKLLSCDVADIKGYRID
                     KSGKAEIHTFEAYRKMKTLETLDIEQMDRETLDKLAYVLTLNTEREGIQEALEHEFADG
                     SFSQKQVDELVQFRKANSSIFGKGWHNFSVKLMMELIPELYETSEEQMTILTRLGKQKT
                     TSSSNKTKYIDEKLLTEEIYNPVVAKSVRQAIKIVNAAIKEYGDFDNIVIEMARETNED
                     DEKKAIQKIQKANKDEKDAAMLKAANQYNGKAELPHSVFHGHKQLATKIRLWHQQGERC
                     LYTGKTISIHDLINNSNQFEVAAILPLSITFDDSLANKVLVYATAAQEKGQRTPYQALD
                     SMDDAWSFRELKAFVRESKTLSNKKKEYLLTEEDISKFDVRKKFIERNLVDTRYASRVV
                     LNALQEHFRAHKIDTKVSVVRGQFTSQLRRHWGIEKTRDTYHHHAVDALIIAASSQLNL
                     WKKQKNTLVSYSEDQLLDIETGELISDDEYKESVFKAPYQHFVDTLKSKEFEDSILFSY
                     QVDSKFNRKISDATIYATRQAKVGKDKADETYVLGKIKDIYTQDGYDAFMKIYKKDKSK
                     FLMYRHDPQTFEKVIEPILENYPNKQINDKGKEVPCNPFLKYKEEHGYIRKYSKKGNGP
                     EIKSLKYYDSKLGNHIDITPKDSNNKVVLQSVSPWRADVYFNKTTGKYEILGLKYADLQ
                     FDKGTGTYKISQEKYNDIKKKEGVDSDSEFKFTLYKNDLLLVKDTETKEQQLFRFLSRT
                     MPKQKHYVELKPYDKQKFEGGEALIKVLGNVANSGQCKKGLGKSNISIYKVRTDVLGNQ
                     HIIKNEGDKPKLDF"
     repeat_region   4067..4102
                     /label=DR
                     /note="direct repeat for the Streptococcus pyogenes
                     CRISPR/Cas system"
     rep_origin      4284..5022
                     /direction=RIGHT
                     /label=CloDF13 ori
                     /note="Plasmids containing the CloDF13 (CDF) origin of
                     replication can be propagated in E. coli cells that contain
                     additional plasmids with compatible origins."
     promoter        5070..5161
                     /gene="bla"
                     /label=AmpR promoter
     CDS             5162..5953
                     /codon_start=1
                     /gene="aadA"
                     /product="aminoglycoside adenylyltransferase (Murphy,
                     1985)"
                     /label=SmR
                     /note="confers resistance to spectinomycin and
                     streptomycin"
                     /translation="MREAVIAEVSTQLSEVVGVIERHLEPTLLAVHLYGSAVDGGLKPH
                     SDIDLLVTVTVRLDETTRRALINDLLETSASPGESEILRAVEVTIVVHDDIIPWRYPAK
                     RELQFGEWQRNDILAGIFEPATIDIDLAILLTKAREHSVALVGPAAEELFDPVPEQDLF
                     EALNETLTLWNSPPDWAGDERNVVLTLSRIWYSAVTGKIAPKDVAADWAMERLPAQYQP
                     VILEARQAYLGQEEDRLASRADQLEEFVHYVKGEITKVVGK"
ORIGIN
        1 accaggcacg cctaaccgtc agtgagattg gatgagtgaa cgatattgat cgagaagagc
       61 cctgcgcagc cgctgccgtg cctgcaggaa gcaacggccc ggagggtggc gggcaggacg
      121 cccgccataa actgccaggc atcaaattaa gcagaaggcc atcctgacgg atggcctttt
      181 tgcgtttcta caaactctgc tagcttctag agcacagcta acaccacgtc gtccctatct
      241 gctgccctag gtctatgagt ggttgctgga taactttacg ggcatgcata aggctcgtat
      301 gatatattca gggagaccac aacggtttcc ctctacaaat aattttgttt aacttttact
      361 agaggaggag gcaaaaatga gcgacctggt gctgggcctg gccatcggca tcggcagcgt
      421 gggcgtgggc atcctgaaca aggtgaccgg cgagatcatc cacaagaaca gtcgcatctt
      481 ccctgctgct caggctgaga acaacctggt gcgccgcacc aaccgccagg gtcgccggct
      541 tgctcgccgc aagaagcacc ggcgcgtgcg cctgaaccgc ctgttcgagg agagcggcct
      601 gatcaccgac ttcaccaaga tcagcatcaa cctgaacccc taccagctgc gcgtgaaggg
      661 cctgaccgac gagctgagca acgaggagct gttcatcgcc ctgaagaaca tggtgaagca
      721 ccgcggcatc agctacctgg acgacgccag cgacgacggc aacagcagcg tgggcgacta
      781 cgcccagatc gtgaaggaga acagcaagca gctggagacc aagacccccg gccagatcca
      841 gctggagcgc taccagacct acggccagct gcgcggcgac ttcaccgtgg agaaggacgg
      901 caagaagcac cgcctgatca acgtgttccc caccagcgcc taccgcagcg aggccctgcg
      961 catcctgcag acccagcagg agttcaaccc ccagatcacc gacgagttca tcaaccgcta
     1021 cctggagatc ctgaccggca agcgcaagta ctaccacggc cccggcaacg agaagagccg
     1081 caccgactac ggccgctacc gcaccagcgg cgagaccctg gacaacatct tcggcatcct
     1141 gatcggcaag tgcaccttct accccgacga gttccgcgcc gccaaggcca gctacaccgc
     1201 ccaggagttc aacctgctga acgacctgaa caacctgacc gtgcccaccg agaccaagaa
     1261 gctgagcaag gagcagaaga accagatcat caactacgtg aagaacgaga aggccatggg
     1321 ccccgccaag ctgttcaagt acatcgccaa gctgctgagc tgcgacgtgg ccgacatcaa
     1381 gggctaccgc atcgacaaga gcggcaaggc cgagatccac accttcgagg cctaccgcaa
     1441 gatgaagacc ctggagaccc tggacatcga gcagatggac cgcgagaccc tggacaagct
     1501 ggcctacgtg ctgaccctga acaccgagcg cgagggcatc caggaggccc tggagcacga
     1561 gttcgccgac ggcagcttca gccagaagca ggtggacgag ctggtgcagt tccgcaaggc
     1621 caacagcagc atcttcggca agggctggca caacttcagc gtgaagctga tgatggagct
     1681 gatccccgag ctgtacgaga ccagcgagga gcagatgacc atcctgaccc gcctgggcaa
     1741 gcagaagacc accagcagca gcaacaagac caagtacatc gacgagaagc tgctgaccga
     1801 ggagatctac aaccccgtgg tggccaagag cgtgcgccag gccatcaaga tcgtgaacgc
     1861 cgccatcaag gagtacggcg acttcgacaa catcgtgatc gagatggccc gcgagaccaa
     1921 cgaggacgac gagaagaagg ccatccagaa gatccagaag gccaacaagg acgagaagga
     1981 cgccgccatg ctgaaggccg ccaaccagta caacggcaag gccgagctgc cccacagcgt
     2041 gttccacggc cacaagcagc tggccaccaa gatccgcctg tggcaccagc agggcgagcg
     2101 ctgcctgtac accggcaaga ccatcagcat ccacgacctg atcaacaaca gcaaccagtt
     2161 cgaggtggct gccatcctgc ccctgagcat caccttcgac gacagcctgg ccaacaaggt
     2221 gctggtgtac gccaccgccg ctcaggagaa gggccagcgc accccctacc aggccctgga
     2281 cagcatggac gacgcctgga gcttccgcga gctgaaggcc ttcgtgcgcg agagcaagac
     2341 cctgagcaac aagaagaagg agtacctgct gaccgaggag gacatcagca agttcgacgt
     2401 gcgcaagaag ttcatcgagc gcaacctggt ggacacccgc tacgccagcc gcgtggtgct
     2461 gaacgccctg caggagcact tccgcgccca caagatcgac accaaggtga gcgtggtgcg
     2521 cggccagttc accagccagc tgcgccgcca ctggggcatc gagaagaccc gcgacaccta
     2581 ccaccaccac gccgtggacg ccctgatcat tgcggcttct agccagctga acctgtggaa
     2641 gaagcagaag aacaccctgg tgagctacag cgaggaccag ctgctggaca tcgagaccgg
     2701 cgagctgatc agcgacgacg agtacaagga gagcgtgttc aaggccccct accagcactt
     2761 cgtggacacc ctgaagagca aggagttcga ggacagcatc ctgttcagct accaggtgga
     2821 cagcaagttc aaccgcaaga tcagcgacgc caccatctac gccacccgcc aggccaaggt
     2881 gggcaaggac aaggccgacg agacctacgt gctgggcaag atcaaggaca tctacaccca
     2941 ggacggctac gacgccttca tgaagatcta caagaaggac aagagcaagt tcctgatgta
     3001 ccgccacgac ccccagacct tcgagaaggt gatcgagccc atcctggaga actaccccaa
     3061 caagcagatc aacgataaag gcaaggaggt gccctgcaac cccttcctga agtacaagga
     3121 ggagcacggc tacatccgca agtacagcaa gaagggcaac ggccccgaga tcaagagcct
     3181 gaagtactac gacagcaagc tgggcaacca catcgacatc acccccaagg acagcaacaa
     3241 caaggtggtg ctgcagagcg tgagcccctg gcgcgccgac gtgtacttca acaagaccac
     3301 cggcaagtac gagatcctgg gcctgaagta cgccgacctg cagtttgata agggcaccgg
     3361 cacctacaag atcagccagg agaagtacaa cgacatcaag aagaaggagg gcgtggacag
     3421 cgacagcgag ttcaagttca ccctgtacaa gaacgacctt ctgctggtga aggacaccga
     3481 gaccaaggag caacagctgt tccgcttcct gagccgcacc atgcccaagc agaagcacta
     3541 cgtggagctg aagccctacg acaagcagaa gttcgagggc ggcgaggccc tgatcaaggt
     3601 gctgggcaac gtggccaaca gcggccagtg caagaagggc ctgggcaaga gcaacatcag
     3661 catctacaag gtgcgcaccg acgtgctggg caaccagcac atcatcaaga acgagggcga
     3721 caagcccaag ctggacttct aacatccgcg gcaccgccta agctagattt ttaatattaa
     3781 ttgttagaaa gtgttgcaat tatagttatc atatactata ataatagtgt aagggacgcc
     3841 ttacacagtt acttaaatct tgcagaagct acaaagataa ggcttcatgc cgaaatcaac
     3901 accctgtcat tttatggcag ggtgttttcg ttatttaaag aggagaagaa atgacttgga
     3961 gagttgcctg caggctccca tcttgggaca atgaaaacgt tagtcatggc gcgccttgac
     4021 ggctagctca gtcctaggta cagtgctagc ttaattagtc tacgaggttt tagagctatg
     4081 ctgttttgaa tggtcccaaa acctgcagac aagcccggcc ggcctaaggc gatgccccct
     4141 cgacctcgat cagggaggcg ttcaggacga ctcacaaaga aagccgggca atgcccggct
     4201 ttttccacgc ctcctgggct gacttcaggt gctacatttg aagagataaa ttgcactgaa
     4261 atctagagcg gttcagtaga aaagatcaaa ggatcttctt gagatccttt ttttctgcgc
     4321 gtaatctttt gccctgtaaa cgaaaaaacc acctggggag gtggtttgat cgaaggttaa
     4381 gtcagttggg gaactgctta accgtggtaa ctggctttcg cagagcacag caaccaaatc
     4441 tgtccttcca gtgtagccgg actttggcgc acacttcaag agcaaccgcg tgtttagcta
     4501 aacaaatcct ctgcgaactc ccagttacca atggctgctg ccagtggcgt tttaccgtgc
     4561 ttttccgggt tggactcaag tgaacagtta ccggataagg cgcagcagtc gggctgaacg
     4621 gggagttctt gcttacagcc cagcttggag cgaacgacct acaccgagcc gagataccag
     4681 tgtgtgagct atgagaaagc gccacacttc ccgtaaggga gaaaggcgga acaggtatcc
     4741 ggtaaacggc agggtcggaa caggagagcg caagagggag cgacccgccg gaaacggtgg
     4801 ggatctttaa gtcctgtcgg gtttcgcccg tactgtcaga ttcatggttg agcctcacgg
     4861 ctcccacaga tgcaccggaa aagcgtctgt ttatgtgaac tctggcagga gggcggagcc
     4921 tatggaaaaa cgccaccggc gcggccctgc tgttttgcct cacatgttag tcccctgctt
     4981 atccacggaa tctgtgggta actttgtatg tgtccgcagc gcccgccgca gtctcacgcc
     5041 cggagcgtag cgaccgagtg agctagctat ttgtttattt ttctaaatac attcaaatat
     5101 gtatccgctc atgagacaat aaccctgata aatgcttcaa taatattgaa aaaggaagag
     5161 tatgagggaa gcggtgatcg ccgaagtatc gactcaacta tcagaggtag ttggcgtcat
     5221 cgagcgccat ctcgaaccga cgttgctggc cgtacatttg tacggctccg cagtggatgg
     5281 cggcctgaag ccacacagtg atattgattt gctggttacg gtgaccgtaa ggcttgatga
     5341 aacaacgcgg cgagctttga tcaacgacct tttggaaact tcggcttccc ctggagagag
     5401 cgagattctc cgcgctgtag aagtcaccat tgttgtgcac gacgacatca ttccgtggcg
     5461 ttatccagct aagcgcgaac tgcaatttgg agaatggcag cgcaatgaca ttcttgcagg
     5521 tatcttcgag ccagccacga tcgacattga tctggctatc ttgctgacaa aagcaagaga
     5581 acatagcgtt gccttggtag gtccagcggc ggaggaactc tttgatccgg ttcctgaaca
     5641 ggatctattt gaggcgctaa atgaaacctt aacgctatgg aactcgccgc ccgactgggc
     5701 tggcgatgag cgaaatgtag tgcttacgtt gtcccgcatt tggtacagcg cagtaaccgg
     5761 caaaatcgcg ccgaaggatg tcgctgccga ctgggcaatg gagcgcctgc cggcccagta
     5821 tcagcccgtc atacttgaag ctagacaggc ttatcttgga caagaagaag atcgcttggc
     5881 ctcgcgcgca gatcagttgg aagaatttgt ccactacgtg aaaggcgaga tcaccaaggt
     5941 agtcggcaaa taatgtctaa caattcgttc aagccgaggg gccgcaagat ccggccacga
     6001 tgacccggtc gtcggttcag ggcagggt
//
