[The description below was written by a language model from this plasmid's Addgene catalogue record and the feature table of its GenBank file.]
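Description:
DS-ST1casN- is a 6,028 bp bacterial CRISPR plasmid for expressing a nuclease-null Cas9 from the Streptococcus thermophilus CRISPR1 (ST1) system in E. coli. It is built on a cloDF13-aadA backbone. The CloDF13 (CDF) origin lets it coexist with other plasmids that carry compatible origins. Selection relies on the aadA aminoglycoside adenylyltransferase gene, which is driven by the bla (AmpR) promoter and confers resistance to spectinomycin and streptomycin. The copy number is recorded as unknown.

The main payload is the St1dCas9 coding sequence of about 3.36 kb. The catalogue entry lists proC as its promoter, although that promoter is not annotated in the feature table. The protein carries the substitutions D9A, D598A, H599A and N622A, which abolish endonuclease activity. What remains is an RNA-guided protein that binds DNA without cleaving it. An rrnB T2 terminator sits upstream of the coding sequence, presumably insulating the cassette from read-through transcription.

The record also lists a second insert of about 200 bp encoding the ST1 tracrRNA, the trans-acting RNA that pairs with crRNA repeats to form the functional guide. This insert is likewise not annotated as a feature. Downstream of the Cas9 gene the feature table marks a 36 bp direct repeat, automatically labelled as a Streptococcus pyogenes CRISPR repeat. The record does not clarify how this repeat relates to the ST1 components. No spacer or targeting crRNA is described, so guide sequences are presumably supplied from a separate compatible plasmid.

The construct is intended for RNA-guided gene regulation in bacteria, such as transcriptional repression. It belongs to a set of Cas9 orthologs developed to work orthogonally to one another.
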