Addgene plasmid #48659: DS-ST1casN-
Purpose: Bacterial nuclease-null ST1 Cas9 expression
Depositing lab: George Church. Depositing organization: Harvard Medical School. Publication: Orthogonal Cas9 proteins for RNA-guided gene regulation and editing. Esvelt KM, Mali P, Braff JL, Moosburner M, Yaung SJ, Church GM. Nat Methods. 2013 Sep 29. doi: 10.1038/nmeth.2681. PubMed 24076762.
Backbone
  Vector backbone: cloDF13-aadA
  Total vector size (bp): 6028
  Vector type: CRISPR
Growth in bacteria
  Bacterial resistance: Spectinomycin, 50 μg/mL
  Growth temperature: 37°C
  Growth strain: DH5alpha
  Copy number: Unknown
Gene/Insert 1
  Gene/Insert name: Cas9, nuclease-null
  Species: S. thermophilus #1
  Insert size (bp): 3360
  Mutation: D to A, DH to AA, N to A
  Promoter: proC
  Cloning method: Unknown
  Sequencing primers: 5′ rrnB-T2-term; 3′ Unknown
Gene/Insert 2
  Gene/Insert name: ST1 tracrRNA
  Species: S. thermophilus #1
  Insert size (bp): 200
Terms and licenses: Academic/Nonprofit Terms; Industry Terms: Not Available to Industry
How to cite: DS-ST1casN- was a gift from George Church (Addgene plasmid # 48659 ; http://n2t.net/addgene:48659 ; RRID:Addgene_48659)
