>Addgene plasmid #48659 | DS-ST1casN- | addgene partial sequence | sequence record 73248 | Spect-F 5'-cagcccgtcatacttgaagc-3'
AGAAGAAGATCGCTTGGCCTCGCGCGCAGATCAGTTGGAAGAATTTGTCCACTACGTGAAAGGCGAGATC
ACCAAGGTAGTCGGCAAATAATGTCTAACAATTCGTTCAAGCCGAGGGGCCGCAAGATCCGGCCACGATG
ACCCGGTCGTCGGTTCAGGGCAGGGTACCAGGCACGCCTAACCGTCAGTGAGATTGGATGAGTGAACGAT
ATTGATCGAGAAGAGCCCTGCGCAGCCGCTGCCGTGCCTGCAGGAAGCAACGGCCCGGAGGGTGGCGGGC
AGGACGCCCGCCATAAACTGCCAGGCATCAAATTAAGCAGAAGGCCATCCTGACGGATGGCCTTTTTGCG
TTTCTACAAACTCTGCTAGCTTCTAGAGCACAGCTAACACCACGTCGTCCCTATCTGCTGCCCTAGGTCT
ATGAGTGGTTGCTGGATAACTTTACGGGCATGCATAAGGCTCGTATGATATATTCAGGGAGACCACAACG
GTTTCCCTCTACAAATAATTTTGTTTAACTTTTACTAGAGGAGGAGGCAAAAATGAGCGACCTGGTGCTG
GGCCTGGCCATCGGCATCGGCAGCGTGGGCGTGGGCATCCTGAACAAGGTGACCGGCGAGATCATCCACA
AGAACAGTCGCATCTTCCCTGCTGCTCAGGCTGAGAACAACCTGGTGCGCCGCACCAACCGCCAGGGTCG
CCGGCTTGCTCGCCGCAAGAAGCACCGGCGCGTGCGCCTGAACCGCCTGTTCGAGGAGAGCGGCCTGATC
ACCGACTTCACCAAGATCA
