>Addgene plasmid #48659 | DS-ST1casN- | addgene partial sequence | sequence record 73588 | ST1Cas9-F 5'-caaccagtacaacggcaagg-3'
CGGCCACAAGCAGCTGGCCACCAAGATCCGCCTGTGGCACCAGCAGGGCGAGCGCTGCCTGTACACCGGC
AAGACCATCAGCATCCACGACCTGATCAACAACAGCAACCAGTTCGAGGTGGCTGCCATCCTGCCCCTGA
GCATCACCTTCGACGACAGCCTGGCCAACAAGGTGCTGGTGTACGCCACCGCCGCTCAGGAGAAGGGCCA
GCGCACCCCCTACCAGGCCCTGGACAGCATGGACGACGCCTGGAGCTTCCGCGAGCTGAAGGCCTTCGTG
CGCGAGAGCAAGACCCTGAGCAACAAGAAGAAGGAGTACCTGCTGACCGAGGAGGACATCAGCAAGTTCG
ACGTGCGCAAGAAGTTCATCGAGCGCAACCTGGTGGACACCCGCTACGCCAGCCGCGTGGTGCTGAACGC
CCTGCAGGAGCACTTCCGCGCCCACAAGATCGACACCAAGGTGAGCGTGGTGCGCGGCCAGTTCACCAGC
CAGCTGCGCCGCCACTGGGGCATCGAGAAGACCCGCGACACCTACCACCACCACGCCGTGGACGCCCTGA
TCATTGCGGCTTCTAGCCAGCTGAACCTGTGGAAGAAGCAGAAGAACACCCTGGTGAGCTACAGCGAGGA
CCAGCTGCTGGACATCGAGACCGGCGAGCTGATCAGCGACGACGAGTACAAGGAGAGCGTGTTCAAGGCC
CCCTACCAGCACTTCGTGGACACCCTGAAGAGCAAGGAGTTCGAGGACAGCATCCTGTTCAGCTACCAGG
TGGACAGCAAGTTCAACCGCAAGATCAGCGACGCCACCATCTACGCCACCCGCCAGGCCAAGGTGGGCAA
GGACAAGGCCGACGAGACCTACGTGCTGGGCAAGATCAAGGACATCTACACCCAGGACGGCTACGACGCC
TTCATGAAGATCTACAAGAAGGACAAGAGCAAGTTCCTGATGTACCGCCACGACCCC
